>Addgene plasmid #18935 | pCMVInt | depositor full sequence | sequence record 8890 | Author sequence
G
[124 nt withheld, positions 2-125]
C
[91 nt withheld, positions 127-217]
A
[49 nt withheld, positions 219-267]
CCTTTGACGTTGGAGTCCACGTTCTTT
[37 nt withheld, positions 295-331]
ACCCTATCTCGGTCTATTCTTTTGATTTATAAGGGATTTTGCCGATTTCGGCCTATTGGTTAAAAAATGA
GCTGATTTAACAAAAATTTAACGCGAATTTTAACAAAATATTAACGTTTACAATTTCAGGTGGCACTTTT
CGGGGAAATGTGCGCGGAACCCCTATTTGTTTATTTTTCTAAATACATTCAAATATGTATCCGCTCATGC
CAGGTCTTGGACTGGTGAGAACGGCTTGCTCGGCAGCTTCGATGTGTGCTGGAGGGAGAATAAAGGTCTA
AGATGTGCGATAGAGGGAAGTCGCATTGAATTATGTGCTGTGTAGGGATCGCTGGTATCAAATATGTGTG
CCCACCCCTGGCATGAGACAATAACCCTGATAAATGCTTCAATAATATTGAAAAAGGAAGAGTATGAGTA
TTCAACATTTCCGTGTCGCCCTTATTCCCTTTTTTGCGGCATTTTGCCTTCCTGTTTTTGCTCACCCAGA
AACGCTGGTGAAAGTAAAAGATGCTGAAGATCAGTTGGGTGCACGAGTGGGTTACATCGAACTGGATCTC
AACAGCGGTAAGATCCTTGAGAGTTTTCGCCCCGAAGAACGTTTTCCAATGATGAGCACTTTTAAAGTTC
TGCTATGTGGCGCGGTATTATCCCGTATTGACGCCGGGCAAGAGCAACTCGGTCGCCGCATACACTATTC
TCAGAATGACTTGGTTGAGTACTCACCAGTCACAGAAAAGCATCTTACGGATGGCATGACAGTAAGAGAA
TTATGCAGTGCTGCCATAACCATGAGTGATAACACTGCGGCCAACTTACTTCTGACAACGATCGGAGGAC
CGAAGGAGCTAACCGCTTTTTTGCACAACATGGGGGATCATGTAACTCGCCTTGATCGTTGGGAACCGGA
GCTGAATGAAGCCATACCAAACGACGAGCGTGACACCACGATGCCTGTAGCAATGGCAACAACGTTGCGC
AAACTATTAACTGGCGAACTACTTACTCTAGCTTCCCGGCAACAATTAATAGACTGGATGGAGGCGGATA
AAGTTGCAGGACCACTTCTGCGCTCGGCCCTTCCGGCTGGCTGGTTTATTGCTGATAAATCTGGAGCCGG
TGAGCGTGGGTCTCGCGGTATCATTGCAGCACTGGGGCCAGATGGTAAGCCCTCCCGTATCGTAGTTATC
TACACGACGGGGAGTCAGGCAACTATGGATGAACGAAATAGACAGATCGCTGAGATAGGTGCCTCACTGA
TTAAGCATTGGTAACTGTCAGACCAAGTTTACTCATATATACTTTAGATTGATTTAAAACTTCATTTTTA
ATTTAAAAGGATCTAGGTGAAGATCCTTTTTGATAATCTCATGCCATAACTTCGTATAATGTATGCTATA
CGAAGTTATGGCATGACCAAAATCCCTTAACGTGAGTTTTCGTTCCACTGAGCGTCAGACCCCGTAGAAA
AGATCAAAGGATCTTCTTGAGATCCTTTTTTTCTGCGCGTAATCTGCTGCTTGCAAACAAAAAAACCACC
GCTACCAGCGGTGGTTTGTTTGCCGGATCAAGAGCTACCAACTCTTTTTCCGAAGGTAACTGGCTTCAGC
AGAGCGCAGATACCAAATACTGTCCTTCTAGTGTAGCCGTAGTTAGGCCACCACTTCAAGAACTCTGTAG
CACCGCCTACATACCTCGCTCTGCTAATCCTGTTACCAGTGGCTGCTGCCAGTGGCGATAAGTCGTGTCT
TACCGGGTTGGACTCAAGACGATAGTTACCGGATAAGGCGCAGCGGTCGGGCTGAACGGGGGGTTCGTGC
ACACAGCCCAGCTTGGAGCGAACGACCTACACCGAACTGAGATACCTACAGCGTGAGCATTGAGAAAGCG
CCACGCTTCCCGAAGGGAGAAAGGCGGACAGGTATCCGGTAAGCGGCAGGGTCGGAACAGGAGAGCGCAC
GAGGGAGCTTCCAGGGGGAAACGCCTGGTATCTTTATAGTCCTGTCGGGTTTCGCCACCTCTGACTTGAG
CGTCGATTTTTGTGATGCTCGTCAGGGGGGCGGAGCCTATGGAAAAACGCCAGCAACGCGGCCTTTTTAC
GGTTCCTGGCCTTTTGCTGGCCTTTTGCTCACATGTTCTTTCCTGCGTTATCCCCTGATTCTGTGGATAA
CCGTATTACCGCCTTTGAGTGAGCTGATACCGCTCGCCGCAGCCGAACGACCGAGCGCAGCGAGTCAGTG
AGCGAGGAAGCGGAAGAGCGCCCAATACGCAAACCGCCTCTCCCCGCGCGTTGGCCGATTCATTAATGCA
GAGCTTGCAATTCGCGCGTTTTTCAATATTATTGAAGCATTTATCAGGGTTATTGTCTCATGAGCGGATA
CATATTTGAATGTATTTAGAAAAATAAACAAATAGGGGTTCCGCGCACATTTCCCCGAAAAGTGCCACCT
GACGTCTAAGAAACCATTATTATCATGACATTAACCTATAAAAATAGGCGTATACGAGGCCCTTTCACTC
ATTAGGCACCCCAGGCTTTACACTTTATAGCTTCCGGCTCGTATAATGTGTGGAATTGTGAGCGGATAAC
AATTTCACACAGGAAACAGCATCGTGCAGGTCGTTACATAACTTACGGTAAATGGCCCGCCTGGCTGACC
GCCCAACGACCCCCGCCCATTGACGTCAATAATGACGTATGTTCCCATAGTAACGCCAATAGGGACTTTC
CATTGACGTCAATGGGTGGAGTATTTACGGTAAACTGCCCACTTGGCAGTACATCAAGTGTATCATATGC
CAAGTACGCCCCCTATTGACGTCAATGACGGTAAATGGCCCGCCTGGCATTATGCCCAGTACATGACCTT
ATGGGACTTTCCTACTTGGCAGTACATCTACGTATTAGTCATCGCTATTACCATGGTGATGCGGTTTTGG
CAGTACATCAATGGGCGTGGATAGCGGTTTGACTCACGGGGATTTCCAAGTCTCCACCCCATTGACGTCA
ATGGGAGTTTGTTTTGGCACCAAAATCAACGGGACTTTCCAAAATGTCGTAACAACTCCGCCCCATTGAC
GCAAATGGGCGGTAGGCGTGTACGGTGGGAGGTCTATATAAGCAGAGCTCGTTTAGTGAACCGTCAGATC
GCCTGGAGACGCCATCCACGCTGTTTTGACCTCCATAGAAGACACCGGGACCGATCCAGCCTCCGGACTC
TAGCCTAGGCTTTTGCAAAAAGCTATTTAGGTGACACTATAGAAGGTACGCCTGCAGGTACCGGTCCGGA
ATTCCCGGGTCGACGAGCTCACTAGTCGTAGGGTCGCCGACATGACACAAGGGGTTGTGACCGGGGTGGA
CACGTACGCGGGTGCTTACGACCGTCAGTCGCGCGAGCGCGAAAATTCGAGCGCAGCAAGCCCAGCGACA
CAGCGTAGCGCCAACGAAGACAAGGCGGCCGACCTTCAGCGCGAAGTCGAGCGCGACGGGGGCCGGTTCA
GGTTCGTCGGGCATTTCAGCGAAGCGCCGGGCACGTCGGCGTTCGGGACGGCGGAGCGCCCGGAGTTCGA
ACGCATCCTGAACGAATGCCGCGCCGGGCGGCTCAACATGATCATTGTCTATGACGTGTCGCGCTTCTCG
CGCCTGAAGGTCATGGACGCGATTCCGATTGTCTCGGAATTGCTCGCCCTGGGCGTGACGATTGTTTCCA
CTCAGGAAGGCGTCTTCCGGCAGGGAAACGTCATGGACCTGATTCACCTGATTATGCGGCTCGACGCGTC
GCACAAAGAATCTTCGCTGAAGTCGGCGAAGATTCTCGACACGAAGAACCTTCAGCGCGAATTGGGCGGG
TACGTCGGCGGGAAGGCGCCTTACGGCTTCGAGCTTGTTTCGGAGACGAAGGAGATCACGCGCAACGGCC
GAATGGTCAATGTCGTCATCAACAAGCTTGCGCACTCGACCACTCCCCTTACCGGACCCTTCGAGTTCGA
GCCCGACGTAATCCGGTGGTGGTGGCGTGAGATCAAGACGCACAAACACCTTCCCTTCAAGCCGGGCAGT
CAAGCCGCCATTCACCCGGGCAGCATCACGGGGCTTTGTAAGCGCATGGACGCTGACGCCGTGCCGACCC
GGGGCGAGACGATTGGGAAGAAGACCGCTTCAAGCGCCTGGGACCCGGCAACCGTTATGCGAATCCTTCG
GGACCCGCGTATTGCGGGCTTCGCCGCTGAGGTGATCTACAAGAAGAAGCCGGACGGCACGCCGACCACG
AAGATTGAGGGTTACCGCATTCAGCGCGACCCGATCACGCTCCGGCCGGTCGAGCTTGATTGCGGACCGA
TCATCGAGCCCGCTGAGTGGTATGAGCTTCAGGCGTGGTTGGACGGCAGGGGGCGCGGCAAGGGGCTTTC
CCGGGGGCAAGCCATTCTGTCCGCCATGGACAAGCTGTACTGCGAGTGTGGCGCCGTCATGACTTCGAAG
CGCGGGGAAGAATCGATCAAGGACTCTTACCGCTGCCGTCGCCGGAAGGTGGTCGACCCGTCCGCACCTG
GGCAGCACGAAGGCACGTGCAACGTCAGCATGGCGGCACTCGACAAGTTCGTTGCGGAACGCATCTTCAA
CAAGATCAGGCACGCCGAAGGCGACGAAGAGACGTTGGCGCTTCTGTGGGAAGCCGCCCGACGCTTCGGC
AAGCTCACTGAGGCGCCTGAGAAGAGCGGCGAACGGGCGAACCTTGTTGCGGAGCGCGCCGACGCCCTGA
ACGCCCTTGAAGAGCTGTACGAAGACCGCGCGGCAGGCGCGTACGACGGACCCGTTGGCAGGAAGCACTT
CCGGAAGCAACAGGCAGCGCTGACGCTCCGGCAGCAAGGGGCGGAAGAGCGGCTTGCCGAACTTGAAGCC
GCCGAAGCCCCGAAGCTTCCCCTTGACCAATGGTTCCCCGAAGACGCCGACGCTGACCCGACCGGCCCTA
AGTCGTGGTGGGGGCGCGCGTCAGTAGACGACAAGCGCGTGTTCGTCGGGCTCTTCGTAGACAAGATCGT
TGTCACGAAGTCGACTACGGGCAGGGGGCAGGGAACGCCCATCGAGAAGCGCGCTTCGATCACGTGGGCG
AAGCCGCCGACCGACGACGACGAAGACGACGCCCAGGACGGCACGGAAGACGTAGCGGCGTAGCGAGACA
CCCGGATCCCTCGAGGGGCCCAAGCTTACGCGTGCATGCGACGTCATAGCTCTCTCCCTATAGTGAGTCG
TATTATAAGCTAGCTTGGGATCTTTGTGAAGGAACCTTACTTCTGTGGTGTGACATAATTGGACAAACTA
CCTACAGAGATTTAAAGCTCTAAGGTAAATATAAAATTTTTAAGTGTATAATGTGTTAAACTAGCTGCAT
ATGCTTGCTGCTTGAGAGTTTTGCTTACTGAGTATGATTTATGAAAATATTATACACAGGAGCTAGTGAT
TCTAATTGTTTGTGTATTTTAGATTCACAGTCCCAAGGCTCATTTCAGGCCCCTCAGTCCTCACAGTCTG
TTCATGATCATAATCAGCCATACCACATTTGTAGAGGTTTTACTTGCTTTAAAAAACCTCCCACACCTCC
CCCTGAACCTGAAACATAAAATGAATGCAATTGTTGTTGTTAACTTGTTTATTGCAGCTTATAATGGTTA
CAAATAAAGCAATAGCATCACAAATTTCACAAATAAAGCATTTTTTTCACTGCATTCTAGTTGTGGTTTG
TCCAAACTCATCAATGTATCTTATCATGTCTGGATCGATCCTGCATTAATGAATCGGCCAACGCGCGGGG
AGAGGCGGTTTGCGTATTGGCTGGCGTAATAGCGAAGAGGCCCGCACCGATCGCCCTTCCCAACAGTTGC
GCAGCCTGAATGGCGAATG
Features (pLannotate 1.2.2; 23 found; start..end, strand, type, name):
      2..457     +  rep_origin     f1 ori (sequence partly withheld): f1 bacteriophage origin of replication; arrow indicates direction of (+) strand synthesis
    484..540     +  promoter       AmpR promoter (fragment): bla
    693..744     +  promoter       AmpR promoter (fragment): bla
    745..1605    +  CDS            AmpR: β-lactamase; bla; confers resistance to ampicillin, carbenicillin, and related antibiotics
   1707..1740    -  protein_bind   loxP: Cre-mediated recombination occurs in the 8-bp core sequence (GCATACAT). Cre recombinase
   1818..2406    +  rep_origin     ori: high-copy-number ColE1/pMB1/pBR322/pUC origin of replication
   2589..2642    +  CDS            lacI (fragment): lac repressor; lacI; The lac repressor binds to the lac operator to inhibit transcription in E. coli. This inhibition can be relieved by adding lactose or isopropyl-β-D-thiogalactopyranoside (IPTG).
   2660..2756    -  promoter       AmpR promoter (fragment): bla
   2868..2899    +  promoter       lac UV5 promoter: E. coli lac promoter with an "up" mutation
   2907..2923    +  protein_bind   lac operator: The lac repressor binds to the lac operator to inhibit transcription in E. coli. This inhibition can be relieved by adding lactose or isopropyl-β-D-thiogalactopyranoside (IPTG). lac repressor encoded by lacI
   2953..3256    +  enhancer       CMV enhancer: human cytomegalovirus immediate early enhancer
   3257..3460    +  promoter       CMV promoter: human cytomegalovirus (CMV) immediate early promoter
   3554..3570    +  promoter       SV40 promoter (fragment): SV40 early promoter
   3576..3594    +  promoter       SP6 promoter: promoter for bacteriophage SP6 RNA polymerase
   3648..3677    +  protein_bind   phage φC31 attP (fragment): attachment site of phage φC31 phage φC31 integrase
   3687..5504    +  CDS            phage φC31 integrase: integrase from phage φC31
   5568..5586    -  promoter       T7 promoter: promoter for bacteriophage T7 RNA polymerase
   5600..5714    +  intron         large T intron (fragment): SV40 (simian virus 40) large T antigen intron
   5788..5813    +  intron         small t intron (fragment): SV40 (simian virus 40) small t antigen intron
   5813..5950    +  CDS            large T antigen (fragment): large T antigen from SV40 (simian virus 40)
   5973..6107    +  polyA_signal   SV40 poly(A) signal: SV40 polyadenylation signal
   6112..6161    -  CDS            lacI (fragment): lac repressor; lacI; The lac repressor binds to the lac operator to inhibit transcription in E. coli. This inhibition can be relieved by adding lactose or isopropyl-β-D-thiogalactopyranoside (IPTG).
   6161..6228    +  CDS            lacZα (fragment): LacZα fragment of β-galactosidase; lacZ fragment
