>Addgene plasmid #18935 | pCMVInt | addgene full sequence | sequence record 219880 | Addgene NGS Result
CATGTTCTTTCCTGCGTTATCCCCTGATTCTGTGGATAACCGTATTACCGCCTTTGAGTGAGCTGATACC
GCTCGCCGCAGCCGAACGACCGAGCGCAGCGAGTCAGTGAGCGAGGAAGCGGAAGAGCGCCCAATACGCA
AACCGCCTCTCCCCGCGCGTTGGCCGATTCATTAATGCAGAGCTTGCAATTCGCGCTTTTTCAATATTAT
TGAAGCATTTATCAGGGTTATTGTCTCATGAGCGGATACATATTTGAATGTATTTAGAAAAATAAACAAA
TAGGGGTTCCGCGCACATTTCCCCGAAAAGTGCCACCTGACGTCTAAGAAACCATTATTATCATGACATT
AACCTATAAAAATAGGCGTATCACGAGGCCCTTTCACTCATTAGGCACCCCAGGCTTTACACTTTATGCT
TCCGGCTCGTATAATGTGTGGAATTGTGAGCGGATAACAATTTCACACAGGAAACAGCATCGTGCAGGTC
GTTACATAACTTACGGTAAATGGCCCGCCTGGCTGACCGCCCAACGACCCCCGCCCATTGACGTCAATAA
TGACGTATGTTCCCATAGTAACGCCAATAGGGACTTTCCATTGACGTCAATGGGTGGAGTATTTACGGTA
AACTGCCCACTTGGCAGTACATCAAGTGTATCATATGCCAAGTACGCCCCCTATTGACGTCAATGACGGT
AAATGGCCCGCCTGGCATTATGCCCAGTACATGACCTTATGGGACTTTCCTACTTGGCAGTACATCTACG
TATTAGTCATCGCTATTACCATGGTGATGCGGTTTTGGCAGTACATCAATGGGCGTGGATAGCGGTTTGA
CTCACGGGGATTTCCAAGTCTCCACCCCATTGACGTCAATGGGAGTTTGTTTTGGCACCAAAATCAACGG
GACTTTCCAAAATGTCGTAACAACTCCGCCCCATTGACGCAAATGGGCGGTAGGCGTGTACGGTGGGAGG
TCTATATAAGCAGAGCTCGTTTAGTGAACCGTCAGATCGCCTGGAGACGCCATCCACGCTGTTTTGACCT
CCATAGAAGACACCGGGACCGATCCAGCCTCCGGACTCTAGCCTAGGCTTTTGCAAAAAGCTATTTAGGT
GACACTATAGAAGGTACGCCTGCAGGTACCGGTCCGGAATTCCCGGGTCGACGAGCTCACTAGTCGTAGG
GTCGCCGACATGACACAAGGGGTTGTGACCGGGGTGGACACGTACGCGGGTGCTTACGACCGTCAGTCGC
GCGAGCGCGAAAATTCGAGCGCAGCAAGCCCAGCGACACAGCGTAGCGCCAACGAAGACAAGGCGGCCGA
CCTTCAGCGCGAAGTCGAGCGCGACGGGGGCCGGTTCAGGTTCGTCGGGCATTTCAGCGAAGCGCCGGGC
ACGTCGGCGTTCGGGACGGCGGAGCGCCCGGAGTTCGAACGCATCCTGAACGAATGCCGCGCCGGGCGGC
TCAACATGATCATTGTCTATGACGTGTCGCGCTTCTCGCGCCTGAAGGTCATGGACGCGATTCCGATTGT
CTCGGAATTGCTCGCCCTGGGCGTGACGATTGTTTCCACTCAGGAAGGCGTCTTCCGGCAGGGAAACGTC
ATGGACCTGATTCACCTGATTATGCGGCTCGACGCGTCGCACAAAGAATCTTCGCTGAAGTCGGCGAAGA
TTCTCGACACGAAGAACCTTCAGCGCGAATTGGGCGGGTACGTCGGCGGGAAGGCGCCTTACGGCTTCGA
GCTTGTTTCGGAGACGAAGGAGATCACGCGCAACGGCCGAATGGTCAATGTCGTCATCAACAAGCTTGCG
CACTCGACCACTCCCCTTACCGGACCCTTCGAGTTCGAGCCCGACGTAATCCGGTGGTGGTGGCGTGAGA
TCAAGACGCACAAACACCTTCCCTTCAAGCCGGGCAGTCAAGCCGCCATTCACCCGGGCAGCATCACGGG
GCTTTGTAAGCGCATGGACGCTGACGCCGTGCCGACCCGGGGCGAGACGATTGGGAAGAAGACCGCTTCA
AGCGCCTGGGACCCGGCAACCGTTATGCGAATCCTTCGGGACCCGCGTATTGCGGGCTTCGCCGCTGAGG
TGATCTACAAGAAGAAGCCGGACGGCACGCCGACCACGAAGATTGAGGGTTACCGCATTCAGCGCGACCC
GATCACGCTCCGGCCGGTCGAGCTTGATTGCGGACCGATCATCGAGCCCGCTGAGTGGTATGAGCTTCAG
GCGTGGTTGGACGGCAGGGGGCGCGGCAAGGGGCTTTCCCGGGGGCAAGCCATTCTGTCCGCCATGGACA
AGCTGTACTGCGAGTGTGGCGCCGTCATGACTTCGAAGCGCGGGGAAGAATCGATCAAGGACTCTTACCG
CTGCCGTCGCCGGAAGGTGGTCGACCCGTCCGCACCTGGGCAGCACGAAGGCACGTGCAACGTCAGCATG
GCGGCACTCGACAAGTTCGTTGCGGAACGCATCTTCAACAAGATCAGGCACGCCGAAGGCGACGAAGAGA
CGTTGGCGCTTCTGTGGGAAGCCGCCCGACGCTTCGGCAAGCTCACTGAGGCGCCTGAGAAGAGCGGCGA
ACGGGCGAACCTTGTTGCGGAGCGCGCCGACGCCCTGAACGCCCTTGAAGAGCTGTACGAAGACCGCGCG
GCAGGCGCGTACGACGGACCCGTTGGCAGGAAGCACTTCCGGAAGCAACAGGCAGCGCTGACGCTCCGGC
AGCAAGGGGCGGAAGAGCGGCTTGCCGAACTTGAAGCCGCCGAAGCCCCGAAGCTTCCCCTTGACCAATG
GTTCCCCGAAGACGCCGACGCTGACCCGACCGGCCCTAAGTCGTGGTGGGGGCGCGCGTCAGTAGACGAC
AAGCGCGTGTTCGTCGGGCTCTTCGTAGACAAGATCGTTGTCACGAAGTCGACTACGGGCAGGGGGCAGG
GAACGCCCATCGAGAAGCGCGCTTCGATCACGTGGGCGAAGCCGCCGACCGACGACGACGAAGACGACGC
CCAGGACGGCACGGAAGACGTAGCGGCGTAGCGAGACACCCGGATCCCTCGAGGGGCCCAAGCTTACGCG
TGCATGCGACGTCATAGCTCTCTCCCTATAGTGAGTCGTATTATAAGCTAGCTTGGGATCTTTGTGAAGG
AACCTTACTTCTGTGGTGTGACATAATTGGACAAACTACCTACAGAGATTTAAAGCTCTAAGGTAAATAT
AAAATTTTTAAGTGTATAATGTGTTAAACTAGCTGCATATGCTTGCTGCTTGAGAGTTTTGCTTACTGAG
TATGATTTATGAAAATATTATACACAGGAGCTAGTGATTCTAATTGTTTGTGTATTTTAGATTCACAGTC
CCAAGGCTCATTTCAGGCCCCTCAGTCCTCACAGTCTGTTCATGATCATAATCAGCCATACCACATTTGT
AGAGGTTTTACTTGCTTTAAAAAACCTCCCACACCTCCCCCTGAACCTGAAACATAAAATGAATGCAATT
GTTGTTGTTAACTTGTTTATTGCAGCTTATAATGGTTACAAATAAAGCAATAGCATCACAAATTTCACAA
ATAAAGCATTTTTTTCACTGCATTCTAGTTGTGGTTTGTCCAAACTCATCAATGTATCTTATCATGTCTG
GATCGATCCTGCATTAATGAATCGGCCAACGCGCGGGGAGAGGCGGTTTGCGTATTGGCTGGCGTAATAG
CGAAGAGGCCCGCACCGATCGCCCTTCCCAACAGTTGCGCAGCCTGAATGGCGAATGGG
[124 nt withheld, positions 3770-3893]
C
[91 nt withheld, positions 3895-3985]
A
[49 nt withheld, positions 3987-4035]
CCTTTGACGTTGGAGTCCACGTTCTT
[37 nt withheld, positions 4062-4098]
ACCCTATCTCGGTCTATTCTTTTGATTTATAAGGGATTTTGCCGATTTCGGCCTATTGGTTAAAAAATGA
GCTGATTTAACAAAAATTTAACGCGAATTTTAACAAAATATTAACGCTTACAATTTAGGTGGCACTTTTC
GGGGAAATGTGCGCGGAACCCCTATTTGTTTATTTTTCTAAATACATTCAAATATGTATCCGCTCATGCC
AGGTCTTGGACTGGTGAGAACGGCTTGCTCGGCAGCTTCGATGTGTGCTGGAGGGAGAATAAAGGTCTAA
GATGTGCGATAGAGGGAAGTCGCATTGAATTATGTGCTGTGTAGGGATCGCTGGTATCAAATATGTGTGC
CCACCCCTGGCATGAGACAATAACCCTGATAAATGCTTCAATAATATTGAAAAAGGAAGAGTATGAGTAT
TCAACATTTCCGTGTCGCCCTTATTCCCTTTTTTGCGGCATTTTGCCTTCCTGTTTTTGCTCACCCAGAA
ACGCTGGTGAAAGTAAAAGATGCTGAAGATCAGTTGGGTGCACGAGTGGGTTACATCGAACTGGATCTCA
ACAGCGGTAAGATCCTTGAGAGTTTTCGCCCCGAAGAACGTTTTCCAATGATGAGCACTTTTAAAGTTCT
GCTATGTGGCGCGGTATTATCCCGTATTGACGCCGGGCAAGAGCAACTCGGTCGCCGCATACACTATTCT
CAGAATGACTTGGTTGAGTACTCACCAGTCACAGAAAAGCATCTTACGGATGGCATGACAGTAAGAGAAT
TATGCAGTGCTGCCATAACCATGAGTGATAACACTGCGGCCAACTTACTTCTGACAACGATCGGAGGACC
GAAGGAGCTAACCGCTTTTTTGCACAACATGGGGGATCATGTAACTCGCCTTGATCGTTGGGAACCGGAG
CTGAATGAAGCCATACCAAACGACGAGCGTGACACCACGATGCCTGTAGCAATGGCAACAACGTTGCGCA
AACTATTAACTGGCGAACTACTTACTCTAGCTTCCCGGCAACAATTAATAGACTGGATGGAGGCGGATAA
AGTTGCAGGACCACTTCTGCGCTCGGCCCTTCCGGCTGGCTGGTTTATTGCTGATAAATCTGGAGCCGGT
GAGCGTGGGTCTCGCGGTATCATTGCAGCACTGGGGCCAGATGGTAAGCCCTCCCGTATCGTAGTTATCT
ACACGACGGGGAGTCAGGCAACTATGGATGAACGAAATAGACAGATCGCTGAGATAGGTGCCTCACTGAT
TAAGCATTGGTAACTGTCAGACCAAGTTTACTCATATATACTTTAGATTGATTTAAAACTTCATTTTTAA
TTTAAAAGGATCTAGGTGAAGATCCTTTTTGATAATCTCATGCCATAACTTCGTATAATGTATGCTATAC
GAAGTTATGGCATGACCAAAATCCCTTAACGTGAGTTTTCGTTCCACTGAGCGTCAGACCCCGTAGAAAA
GATCAAAGGATCTTCTTGAGATCCTTTTTTTCTGCGCGTAATCTGCTGCTTGCAAACAAAAAAACCACCG
CTACCAGCGGTGGTTTGTTTGCCGGATCAAGAGCTACCAACTCTTTTTCCGAAGGTAACTGGCTTCAGCA
GAGCGCAGATACCAAATACTGTTCTTCTAGTGTAGCCGTAGTTAGGCCACCACTTCAAGAACTCTGTAGC
ACCGCCTACATACCTCGCTCTGCTAATCCTGTTACCAGTGGCTGCTGCCAGTGGCGATAAGTCGTGTCTT
ACCGGGTTGGACTCAAGACGATAGTTACCGGATAAGGCGCAGCGGTCGGGCTGAACGGGGGGTTCGTGCA
CACAGCCCAGCTTGGAGCGAACGACCTACACCGAACTGAGATACCTACAGCGTGAGCTATGAGAAAGCGC
CACGCTTCCCGAAGGGAGAAAGGCGGACAGGTATCCGGTAAGCGGCAGGGTCGGAACAGGAGAGCGCACG
AGGGAGCTTCCAGGGGGAAACGCCTGGTATCTTTATAGTCCTGTCGGGTTTCGCCACCTCTGACTTGAGC
GTCGATTTTTGTGATGCTCGTCAGGGGGGCGGAGCCTATGGAAAAACGCCAGCAACGCGGCCTTTTTACG
GTTCCTGGCCTTTTGCTGGCCTTTTGCTCA
Features (pLannotate 1.2.2; 24 found; start..end, strand, type, name):
      1..125     +  rep_origin     RSF ori (fragment): Plasmids containing the RSF 1030 origin of replication can be propagated in E. coli cells that contain additional plasmids with compatible origins.
    127..180     +  CDS            lacI (fragment): lac repressor; lacI; The lac repressor binds to the lac operator to inhibit transcription in E. coli. This inhibition can be relieved by adding lactose or isopropyl-β-D-thiogalactopyranoside (IPTG).
    196..293     -  promoter       AmpR promoter: bla
    406..436     +  promoter       lac UV5 promoter: E. coli lac promoter with an "up" mutation
    444..460     +  protein_bind   lac operator: The lac repressor binds to the lac operator to inhibit transcription in E. coli. This inhibition can be relieved by adding lactose or isopropyl-β-D-thiogalactopyranoside (IPTG). lac repressor encoded by lacI
    490..793     +  enhancer       CMV enhancer: human cytomegalovirus immediate early enhancer
    794..997     +  promoter       CMV promoter: human cytomegalovirus (CMV) immediate early promoter
   1091..1107    +  promoter       SV40 promoter (fragment): SV40 early promoter
   1113..1131    +  promoter       SP6 promoter: promoter for bacteriophage SP6 RNA polymerase
   1185..1214    +  protein_bind   phage φC31 attP (fragment): attachment site of phage φC31 phage φC31 integrase
   1224..3041    +  CDS            phage φC31 integrase: integrase from phage φC31
   3105..3123    -  promoter       T7 promoter: promoter for bacteriophage T7 RNA polymerase
   3137..3251    +  intron         large T intron (fragment): SV40 (simian virus 40) large T antigen intron
   3325..3350    +  intron         small t intron (fragment): SV40 (simian virus 40) small t antigen intron
   3350..3487    +  CDS            large T antigen (fragment): large T antigen from SV40 (simian virus 40)
   3510..3644    +  polyA_signal   SV40 poly(A) signal: SV40 polyadenylation signal
   3649..3698    -  CDS            lacI (fragment): lac repressor; lacI; The lac repressor binds to the lac operator to inhibit transcription in E. coli. This inhibition can be relieved by adding lactose or isopropyl-β-D-thiogalactopyranoside (IPTG).
   3698..3765    +  CDS            lacZα (fragment): LacZα fragment of β-galactosidase; lacZ fragment
   3770..4224    +  rep_origin     f1 ori (sequence partly withheld): f1 bacteriophage origin of replication; arrow indicates direction of (+) strand synthesis
   4250..4306    +  promoter       AmpR promoter (fragment): bla
   4459..4510    +  promoter       AmpR promoter (fragment): bla
   4511..5371    +  CDS            AmpR: β-lactamase; bla; confers resistance to ampicillin, carbenicillin, and related antibiotics
   5473..5506    -  protein_bind   loxP: Cre-mediated recombination occurs in the 8-bp core sequence (GCATACAT). Cre recombinase
   5584..6172    +  rep_origin     ori: high-copy-number ColE1/pMB1/pBR322/pUC origin of replication
