[The description below was written by a language model from this plasmid's Addgene catalogue record and pLannotate feature annotations shown in this document.]
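Description:
pCMVInt is a mammalian expression plasmid that produces the site-specific integrase of Streptomyces phage phiC31. It was built on the pCMVSPORTbetaGal backbone, with the integrase gene (derived in part from the plasmid pIJ8600) cloned as a roughly 1.9 kb fragment between SpeI and BamHI sites that remain intact. In E. coli it replicates from a high-copy ColE1/pUC-type origin and is selected through the β-lactamase (AmpR) gene for ampicillin resistance. An f1 origin is also present, allowing single-stranded DNA production. No mammalian selection marker is annotated, which fits use by transient transfection.

The expression unit consists of the human cytomegalovirus immediate early enhancer and promoter, followed by the integrase coding sequence and then SV40-derived sequence containing intron fragments and the SV40 polyadenylation signal. SP6 and T7 promoters flank the insert in opposing orientations, a backbone feature that would permit in vitro transcription. A short match to phiC31 attP is annotated just upstream of the coding sequence. It is only a fragment, probably native phage sequence carried along with the gene, since int lies next to attP in the phage genome. A single loxP site, lac promoter/operator elements and small lacI, lacZα and RSF ori fragments appear to be backbone remnants with no stated role.

The two sequence records, about 6.2 kb each, show the same features in the same order from different start points. The associated publication concerns efficient site-specific integration in human cells, so the plasmid serves as the integrase source, typically co-delivered with a separate plasmid carrying an att site so that it recombines with a partner site.
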