Addgene plasmid #18935: pCMVInt
Depositing lab: Michele Calos. Depositing organization: Stanford University. Publication: A phage integrase directs efficient site-specific integration in human cells. Groth AC, Olivares EC, Thyagarajan B, Calos MP. Proc Natl Acad Sci U S A. 2000 May 23. 97(11):5995-6000. 10.1073/pnas.090527097 PubMed 10801973.
Backbone
  Vector backbone: pCMVSPORTbetaGal
  Backbone size w/o insert (bp): 4357
  Vector type: Mammalian Expression
Growth in bacteria
  Bacterial resistance: Ampicillin, 100 μg/mL
  Growth temperature: 37°C
  Growth strain: DH5alpha
  Copy number: High Copy
Gene/Insert
  Gene/Insert name: phiC31 integrase
  Species: Streptomyces phage phiC31
  Insert size (bp): 1873
  Entrez Gene: int (a.k.a. phiC31p51)
  Cloning method: Restriction Enzyme; 5′ cloning site SpeI (not destroyed); 3′ cloning site BamHI (not destroyed)
  Sequencing primers: 5′ n/a
Resource information
  A portion of this plasmid was derived from a plasmid made by: the plasmid pIJ8600 (a gift from Mervyn Bibb, John Innes Institute, Norwich, U.K.)
Terms and licenses: Academic/Nonprofit Terms; Industry Terms: Not Available to Industry
How to cite: pCMVInt was a gift from Michele Calos (Addgene plasmid # 18935 ; http://n2t.net/addgene:18935 ; RRID:Addgene_18935)
