>Addgene plasmid #18935 | pCMVInt | addgene partial sequence | sequence record 24799 | 18935 sequence with SP6
GTCGGTCGGAATTCCGGGTCGACGAGCTCACTAGTCGTAGGGTCGCCGACATGACACAAGGGGTTGTGAC
CGGGGTGGACACGTACGCGGGTGCTTACGACCGTCAGTCGCGCGAGCGCGAAAATTCGAGCGCAGCAAGC
CCAGCGACACAGCGTAGCGCCAACGAAGACAAGGCGGCCGACCTTCAGCGCGAAGTCGAGCGCGACGGGG
GCCGGTTCAGGTTCGTCGGGCATTTCAGCGAAGCGCCGGGCACGTCGGCGTTCGGGACGGCGGAGCGCCC
GGAGTTCGAACGCATCCTGAACGAATGCCGCGCCGGGCGGCTCAACATGATCATTGTCTATGACGTGTCG
CGCTTCTCGCGCCTGAAGGTCATGGACGCGATTCCGATTGTCTCGGAATTGCTCGCCCTGGGCGTGACGA
TTGTTTCCACTCAGGAAGGCGTCTTCCGGCAGGGAAACGTCATGGACCTGATTCACCTGATTATGCGGCT
CGACGCGTCGCACAAAGAATCTTCGCTGAAGTCGGCGAAGATTCTCGACACGAAGAACCTTCAGCGCGAA
TTGGGCGGGTACGTCGGCGGGAAGGCGCCTTACGGCTTCATTCTANCG
